Addgene plasmid #144541: TFORF3065
Purpose: Lentiviral vector for overexpressing transcription factor ORFs with unique 24-bp barcodes. Barcodes facilitate identification of transcription factors in pooled screens.
Depositing lab: Feng Zhang. Depositing organization: Broad Institute. Publication: A transcription factor atlas of directed differentiation. Joung J, Ma S, Tay T, Geiger-Schuller KR, Kirchgatterer PC, Verdine VK, Guo B, Arias-Garcia MA, Allen WE, Singh A, Kuksenko O, Abudayyeh OO, Gootenberg JS, Fu Z, Macrae RK, Buenrostro JD, Regev A, Zhang F. Cell. 2023 Jan 5;186(1):209-229.e26. doi: 10.1016/j.cell.2022.11.026. PubMed 36608654.
Backbone
  Vector backbone: pLX_TRC317
  Backbone manufacturer: Broad Institute Genetic Perturbation Platform
  Backbone size w/o insert (bp): 8264
  Vector type: Mammalian Expression, Lentiviral
  Selectable markers: Puromycin
Growth in bacteria
  Bacterial resistance: Ampicillin, 100 μg/mL
  Growth temperature: 37°C
  Growth strain: NEB Stable
  Copy number: High Copy
Gene/Insert
  Gene/Insert name: ZBTB1
  Species: H. sapiens (human)
  Insert size (bp): 2345
  Entrez Gene: ZBTB1 (a.k.a. ZNF909, KIAA0997)
  Promoter: EF1a
  Tag / fusion protein: V5 (C terminal on insert)
  Cloning method: Gateway Cloning
  Sequencing primers: 5′ GGGTGGAGACTGAAGTTAGGCCAG; 3′ CACATAGCGTAAAAGGAGCAACATAG
Resource information
  A portion of this plasmid was derived from a plasmid made by: Broad Institute Genetic Perturbation Platform
Terms and licenses: Academic/Nonprofit Terms; Industry Terms: Not Available to Industry
Depositor comments: NM_001123329.1 Please test multiple small colonies in case of plasmid recombination. To make this collection available in a timely manner, a portion of this collection was not fully sequenced by Addgene. If an Addgene verified full plasmid sequence is not available, please contact us prior to placing an order to request the full sequence.
How to cite: TFORF3065 was a gift from Feng Zhang (Addgene plasmid # 144541 ; http://n2t.net/addgene:144541 ; RRID:Addgene_144541)
