[The description below was written by a language model from this plasmid's Addgene catalogue record and pLannotate feature annotations shown in this document.]
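Description:
TFORF3065 is a lentiviral mammalian expression plasmid built on the pLX_TRC317 backbone and carrying the human transcription factor ZBTB1 as a Gateway-cloned open reading frame. It belongs to a barcoded transcription factor ORF collection in which each clone carries a unique 24-bp barcode, so that individual factors can be identified by sequencing in pooled overexpression screens. The barcode itself is not annotated in the feature table. In bacteria the plasmid is maintained through a high-copy ColE1/pUC-type origin and selected with ampicillin via the β-lactamase gene. An f1 origin and remnants of a lac/lacZα cloning region with T7 and T3 promoters are also present in the backbone. The depositor notes a risk of recombination, which is common for LTR-containing plasmids.

The viral portion has a third-generation layout. An RSV promoter drives a truncated HIV-1 5' LTR, followed by the Ψ packaging signal, a gag fragment, the RRE for Rev-dependent export, and a cPPT/CTS. The self-inactivating ΔU3 3' LTR and an SV40 polyadenylation signal close the transfer cassette. Within the provirus, an SV40 promoter drives puromycin N-acetyltransferase for selection of transduced cells. Downstream, the strong constitutive EF-1α promoter expresses ZBTB1, which is flanked by attB1 and attB2 recombination sites and fused at its C terminus to a V5 epitope tag for detection. A WPRE follows to enhance transcript stability and expression. ZBTB1 is annotated as a zinc finger and BTB domain transcriptional repressor with roles in translesion DNA synthesis and T lymphocyte development. The construct is intended for producing lentivirus to overexpress this factor stably in mammalian cells, individually or in pooled screens.
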