Features (pLannotate 1.2.2; 34 found; start..end, strand, type, name):
      5..231     +  promoter       RSV promoter: Rous sarcoma virus enhancer/promoter
    232..412     +  LTR            5' LTR (truncated): truncated 5' long terminal repeat (LTR) from HIV-1
    459..584     +  misc_feature   HIV-1 Ψ: packaging signal of human immunodeficiency virus type 1
    568..931     +  CDS            HIV-1 gag (fragment): gag protein from human immunodeficiency virus 1; gag
   1077..1310    +  misc_feature   RRE: The Rev response element (RRE) of HIV-1 allows for Rev-dependent mRNA export from the nucleus to the cytoplasm.
   1687..1713    +  CDS            Rev (fragment): human immunodeficiency virus 1 (HIV-1) Rev protein; rev; enhances nuclear export of unspliced and incompletely spliced viral mRNAs
   1720..1743    +  promoter       SV40 promoter (fragment): SV40 early promoter
   1744..1815    +  promoter       SV40 promoter (fragment): SV40 enhancer and early promoter
   1839..1974    +  rep_origin     SV40 ori: SV40 origin of replication
   2020..2616    +  CDS            PuroR (fragment): puromycin N-acetyltransferase; pac from Streptomyces; confers resistance to puromycin
   2665..2782    +  misc_feature   cPPT/CTS: central polypurine tract and central termination sequence of HIV-1
   2847..2913    +  CDS            small t antigen (fragment): SV40 (simian virus 40) small t antigen
   2920..4098    +  promoter       EF-1α promoter: strong constitutive promoter for human elongation factor EF-1α
   4119..4136    +  protein_bind   attB1 (fragment): mutant version of attB; core recombination site for the Gateway® BP reaction BP Clonase™
   4142..6280    +  CDS            ZBTB1: ZBTB1_HUMAN - Also known as KIAA0997. Experimental evidence at protein level: Swiss-Prot protein existence level 1. Acts as a transcriptional repressor (PubMed:20797634). Represses cAMP-responsive element (CRE)-mediated transcriptional activation (PubMed:21706167). In addition, has a role in translesion DNA synthesis. Requires for UV-inducible RAD18 loading, PCNA monoubiquitination, POLH recruitment to replication factories and efficient translesion DNA synthesis (PubMed:24657165). Plays a key role in the transcriptional regulation of T lymphocyte development (By similarity). From Homo sapiens
   6283..6306    -  protein_bind   attB2: mutant version of attB; recombination site for the Gateway® BP reaction BP Clonase™
   6314..6355    +  CDS            V5 tag: epitope tag from simian virus 5
   6371..6424    +  promoter       U6 promoter (fragment): RNA polymerase III promoter for human U6 snRNA
   6466..7054    +  misc_feature   WPRE: woodchuck hepatitis virus posttranscriptional regulatory element
   7105..7124    +  misc_feature   cPPT/CTS (fragment): central polypurine tract and central termination sequence of HIV-1
   7126..7359    +  LTR            3' LTR (ΔU3): self-inactivating 3' long terminal repeat (LTR) from HIV-1
   7437..7558    +  polyA_signal   SV40 poly(A) signal: SV40 polyadenylation signal
   7598..7733    +  rep_origin     SV40 ori: SV40 origin of replication
   7754..7772    -  promoter       T7 promoter: promoter for bacteriophage T7 RNA polymerase
   7780..7935    +  CDS            lacZα (fragment): LacZα fragment of β-galactosidase; lacZ fragment
   7940..8368    +  rep_origin     f1 ori (sequence partly withheld): f1 bacteriophage origin of replication; arrow indicates direction of (+) strand synthesis
   8421..8525    +  promoter       AmpR promoter: bla
   8526..9386    +  CDS            AmpR: β-lactamase; bla; confers resistance to ampicillin, carbenicillin, and related antibiotics
   9557..10145   +  rep_origin     ori: high-copy-number ColE1/pMB1/pBR322/pUC origin of replication
  10328..10420   +  CDS            lacI (fragment): lac repressor; lacI; The lac repressor binds to the lac operator to inhibit transcription in E. coli. This inhibition can be relieved by adding lactose or isopropyl-β-D-thiogalactopyranoside (IPTG).
  10433..10454   +  protein_bind   CAP binding site: CAP binding activates transcription in the presence of cAMP. E. coli catabolite activator protein
  10469..10499   +  promoter       lac promoter: promoter for the E. coli lac operon
  10507..10523   +  protein_bind   lac operator: The lac repressor binds to the lac operator to inhibit transcription in E. coli. This inhibition can be relieved by adding lactose or isopropyl-β-D-thiogalactopyranoside (IPTG). lac repressor encoded by lacI
  10568..10586   +  promoter       T3 promoter: promoter for bacteriophage T3 RNA polymerase
>Addgene plasmid #144541 | TFORF3065 | addgene full sequence | sequence record 404257 | Addgene NGS Result
TTAATGTAGTCTTATGCAATACTCTTGTAGTCTTGCAACATGGTAACGATGAGTTAGCAACATGCCTTAC
AAGGAGAGAAAAAGCACCGTGCATGCCGATTGGTGGAAGTAAGGTGGTACGATCGTGCCTTATTAGGAAG
GCAACAGACGGGTCTGACATGGATTGGACGAACCACTGAATTGCCGCATTGCAGAGATATTGTATTTAAG
TGCCTAGCTCGATACATAAACGGGTCTCTCTGGTTAGACCAGATCTGAGCCTGGGAGCTCTCTGGCTAAC
TAGGGAACCCACTGCTTAAGCCTCAATAAAGCTTGCCTTGAGTGCTTCAAGTAGTGTGTGCCCGTCTGTT
GTGTGACTCTGGTAACTAGAGATCCCTCAGACCCTTTTAGTCAGTGTGGAAAATCTCTAGCAGTGGCGCC
CGAACAGGGACTTGAAAGCGAAAGGGAAACCAGAGGAGCTCTCTCGACGCAGGACTCGGCTTGCTGAAGC
GCGCACGGCAAGAGGCGAGGGGCGGCGACTGGTGAGTACGCCAAAAATTTTGACTAGCGGAGGCTAGAAG
GAGAGAGATGGGTGCGAGAGCGTCAGTATTAAGCGGGGGAGAATTAGATCGCGATGGGAAAAAATTCGGT
TAAGGCCAGGGGGAAAGAAAAAATATAAATTAAAACATATAGTATGGGCAAGCAGGGAGCTAGAACGATT
CGCAGTTAATCCTGGCCTGTTAGAAACATCAGAAGGCTGTAGACAAATACTGGGACAGCTACAACCATCC
CTTCAGACAGGATCAGAAGAACTTAGATCATTATATAATACAGTAGCAACCCTCTATTGTGTGCATCAAA
GGATAGAGATAAAAGACACCAAGGAAGCTTTAGACAAGATAGAGGAAGAGCAAAACAAAAGTAAGACCAC
CGCACAGCAAGCGGCCGCTGATCTTCAGACCTGGAGGAGGAGATATGAGGGACAATTGGAGAAGTGAATT
ATATAAATATAAAGTAGTAAAAATTGAACCATTAGGAGTAGCACCCACCAAGGCAAAGAGAAGAGTGGTG
CAGAGAGAAAAAAGAGCAGTGGGAATAGGAGCTTTGTTCCTTGGGTTCTTGGGAGCAGCAGGAAGCACTA
TGGGCGCAGCGTCAATGACGCTGACGGTACAGGCCAGACAATTATTGTCTGGTATAGTGCAGCAGCAGAA
CAATTTGCTGAGGGCTATTGAGGCGCAACAGCATCTGTTGCAACTCACAGTCTGGGGCATCAAGCAGCTC
CAGGCAAGAATCCTGGCTGTGGAAAGATACCTAAAGGATCAACAGCTCCTGGGGATTTGGGGTTGCTCTG
GAAAACTCATTTGCACCACTGCTGTGCCTTGGAATGCTAGTTGGAGTAATAAATCTCTGGAACAGATTTG
GAATCACACGACCTGGATGGAGTGGGACAGAGAAATTAACAATTACACAAGCTTAATACACTCCTTAATT
GAAGAATCGCAAAACCAGCAAGAAAAGAATGAACAAGAATTATTGGAATTAGATAAATGGGCAAGTTTGT
GGAATTGGTTTAACATAACAAATTGGCTGTGGTATATAAAATTATTCATAATGATAGTAGGAGGCTTGGT
AGGTTTAAGAATAGTTTTTGCTGTACTTTCTATAGTGAATAGAGTTAGGCAGGGATATTCACCATTATCG
TTTCAGACCCACCTCCCAACCCCGAGGGGACCCATGCATTGCATCTCAATTAGTCAGCAACCAGGTGTGG
AAAGTCCCCAGGCTCCCCAGCAGGCAGAAGTATGCAAAGCATGCGTCTCAATTAGTCAGCAACCATAGTC
CCGCCCCTAACTCCGCCCATCCCGCCCCTAACTCCGCCCAGTTCCGCCCATTCTCCGCCCCATGGCTGAC
TAATTTTTTTTATTTATGCAGAGGCCGAGGCCGCCTCGGCCTCTGAGCTATTCCAGAAGTAGTGAGGAGG
CTTTTTTGGAGGCCTAGGCTTTTGCAAAAAGCTTTCTAGAGGTACCACCGGAGCTTACCATGACCGAGTA
CAAGCCCACGGTGCGCCTCGCCACCCGCGACGACGTCCCCAGGGCCGTACGCACCCTCGCCGCCGCGTTC
GCCGACTACCCCGCCACGCGCCACACCGTCGATCCGGACCGCCACATCGAGCGGGTCACCGAGCTGCAAG
AACTCTTCCTCACGCGCGTCGGGCTCGACATCGGCAAGGTGTGGGTCGCGGACGACGGCGCCGCCGTGGC
GGTCTGGACCACGCCGGAGAGCGTCGAAGCGGGGGCGGTGTTCGCCGAGATCGGCCCGCGCATGGCCGAG
TTGAGCGGTTCCCGGCTGGCCGCGCAGCAACAGATGGAAGGCCTCCTGGCGCCGCACCGGCCCAAGGAGC
CCGCGTGGTTCCTGGCCACCGTCGGCGTCTCGCCCGACCACCAGGGCAAGGGTCTGGGCAGCGCCGTCGT
GCTCCCCGGAGTGGAGGCGGCCGAGCGCGCCGGGGTGCCCGCCTTCCTGGAGACCTCCGCGCCCCGCAAC
CTCCCCTTCTACGAGCGGCTCGGCTTCACCGTCACCGCCGACGTCGAGGTGCCCGAAGGACCGCGCACCT
GGTGCATGACCCGCAAGCCCGGTGCCAGTTAACGAATTCTAGATCTTGAGACAAATGGCAGTATTCATCC
ACAATTTTAAAAGAAAAGGGGGGATTGGGGGGTACAGTGCAGGGGAAAGAATAGTAGACATAATAGCAAC
AGACATACAAACTAAAGAATTACAAAAACAAATTACAAAAATTCAAAATTTTCGGGTTTATTACAGGGAC
AGCAGAGATCCACTTTGGCGCCGGCTCGAGGCCTGCAGGTGCAAAGATGGATAAAGTTTTAAACAGAGAG
GAATCTTTGCAGCTAATGGACCTTCTAGGTCTTGAAAGGAGTGGGAATTGGCTCCGGTGCCCGTCAGTGG
GCAGAGCGCACATCGCCCACAGTCCCCGAGAAGTTGGGGGGAGGGGTCGGCAATTGAACCGGTGCCTAGA
GAAGGTGGCGCGGGGTAAACTGGGAAAGTGATGTCGTGTACTGGCTCCGCCTTTTTCCCGAGGGTGGGGG
AGAACCGTATATAAGTGCAGTAGTCGCCGTGAACGTTCTTTTTCGCAACGGGTTTGCCGCCAGAACACAG
GTAAGTGCCGTGTGTGGTTCCCGCGGGCCTGGCCTCTTTACGGGTTATGGCCCTTGCGTGCCTTGAATTA
CTTCCACCTGGCTGCAGTACGTGATTCTTGATCCCGAGCTTCGGGTTGGAAGTGGGTGGGAGAGTTCGAG
GCCTTGCGCTTAAGGAGCCCCTTCGCCTCGTGCTTGAGTTGAGGCCTGGCCTGGGCGCTGGGGCCGCCGC
GTGCGAATCTGGTGGCACCTTCGCGCCTGTCTCGCTGCTTTCGATAAGTCTCTAGCCATTTAAAATTTTT
GATGACCTGCTGCGACGCTTTTTTTCTGGCAAGATAGTCTTGTAAATGCGGGCCAAGATCTGCACACTGG
TATTTCGGTTTTTGGGGCCGCGGGCGGCGACGGGGCCCGTGCGTCCCAGCGCACATGTTCGGCGAGGCGG
GGCCTGCGAGCGCGGCCACCGAGAATCGGACGGGGGTAGTCTCAAGCTGGCCGGCCTGCTCTGGTGCCTG
GCCTCGCGCCGCCGTGTATCGCCCCGCCCTGGGCGGCAAGGCTGGCCCGGTCGGCACCAGTTGCGTGAGC
GGAAAGATGGCCGCTTCCCGGCCCTGCTGCAGGGAGCTCAAAATGGAGGACGCGGCGCTCGGGAGAGCGG
GCGGGTGAGTCACCCACACAAAGGAAAAGGGCCTTTCCGTCCTCAGCCGTCGCTTCATGTGACTCCACGG
AGTACCGGGCGCCGTCCAGGCACCTCGATTAGTTCTCGAGCTTTTGGAGTACGTCGTCTTTAGGTTGGGG
GGAGGGGTTTTATGCGATGGAGTTTCCCCACACTGAGTGGGTGGAGACTGAAGTTAGGCCAGCTTGGCAC
TTGATGTAATTCTCCTTGGAATTTGCCCTTTTTGAGTTTGGATCTTGGTTCATTCTCAAGCCTCAGACAG
TGGTTCAAAGTTTTTTTCTTCCATTTCAGGTGTCGTGAGGCTAGCATCGATTGATCAACAAGTTTGTACA
AAAAAGTTGGCATGGCAAAGCCCAGCCACAGCAGCTATGTCCTTCAGCAGCTAAACAACCAAAGAGAATG
GGGTTTTCTCTGTGACTGCTGTATTGCAATTGATGACATTTACTTTCAAGCACACAAGGCAGTTCTAGCT
GCCTGTAGCTCCTATTTTAGAATGTTTTTCATGAACCATCAGCATAGTACTGCACAACTGAATCTCAGCA
ACATGAAAATTAGTGCAGAATGTTTTGATCTCATTTTGCAGTTTATGTATTTAGGAAAAATTATGACAGC
TCCCTCCAGTTTTGAGCAGTTTAAAGTGGCAATGAACTACCTACAGCTATACAATGTTCCTGACTGTTTA
GAAGACATCCAGGATGCAGATTGTTCTAGTTCAAAATGTTCCTCTTCTGCTTCCAGCAAACAGAACAGCA
AAATGATATTTGGGGTAAGAATGTATGAAGATACTGTGGCTCGAAATGGCAATGAAGCCAACAGGTGGTG
TGCAGAGCCAAGTTCAACGGTAAATACACCACATAATAGAGAGGCTGATGAAGAGTCTTTACAATTAGGT
AATTTTCCTGAGCCACTATTTGATGTATGTAAAAAAAGTTCCGTGTCCAAATTATCTACTCCAAAAGAAC
GTGTGTCAAGACGCTTTGGGCGGAGTTTTACCTGTGATAGCTGTGGATTTGGCTTTAGCTGTGAAAAATT
ATTAGATGAGCATGTGCTAACCTGTACTAACAGACATTTATACCAAAACACAAGATCTTACCATAGAATA
GTAGATATTAGAGATGGAAAAGACAGTAACATCAAAGCTGAATTTGGTGAAAAAGATTCTTCCAAAACAT
TTTCTGCACAGACGGACAAATACAGAGGAGACACAAGCCAGGCTGCTGATGATTCAGCTTCAACCACTGG
AAGCAGAAAAAGTAGCACAGTGGAGTCTGAAATAGCAAGCGAAGAGAAAAGCAGAGCTGCTGAGAGGAAA
AGGATTATTATTAAGATGGAGCCAGAAGATATTCCTACAGATGAACTGAAAGACTTTAACATTATTAAAG
TTACTGATAAAGACTGTAATGAATCCACTGACAATGATGAATTAGAAGATGAACCTGAAGAGCCATTTTA
TAGATACTATGTTGAAGAAGATGTCAGCATAAAAAAAAGTGGTAGGAAAACTCTAAAACCTCGAATGTCA
GTAAGTGCTGATGAAAGAGGTGGTTTAGAGAATATGAGGCCCCCTAACAACAGCAGTCCAGTACAAGAGG
ATGCTGAAAATGCATCTTGTGAGCTGTGTGGACTTACAATAACCGAGGAGGACCTGTCATCTCATTACTT
AGCCAAACACATTGAAAATATCTGTGCATGTGGTAAATGTGGACAAATACTTGTAAAGGGTAGGCAGCTT
CAGGAACATGCTCAACGATGTGGCGAGCCCCAAGATCTGACCATGAATGGGTTAGGAAATACTGAGGAGA
AAATGGACTTGGAAGAGAATCCTGATGAGCAGTCCGAAATAAGAGATATGTTTGTTGAAATGCTGGATGA
TTTTAGGGACAATCATTACCAGATAAACAGTATCCAAAAAAAGCAGTTATTTAAACATTCTGCCTGCCCT
TTTCGATGTCCTAATTGTGGCCAGCGTTTTGAAACTGAAAATCTAGTGGTTGAACATATGTCTAGCTGCT
TAGATCAAGATATGTTTAAGAGTGCCATCATGGAAGAAAATGAAAGAGATCACAGACGAAAGCATTTTTG
TAATCTGTGTGGAAAAGGATTTTATCAGCGGTGTCACTTAAGAGAACACTATACTGTTCATACTAAGGAA
AAACAGTTTGTTTGTCAAACATGTGGAAAGCAGTTTTTAAGAGAGCGTCAGTTGCGACTGCACAATGATA
TGCACAAAGGCATGGCCAGGTATGTCTGTTCCATTTGTGATCAAGGAAACTTCAGAAAACATGACCATGT
ACGGCATATGATTTCTCATTTATCTGCTGGTGAGACTATATGCCAGGTCTGCTTTCAGATATTCCCAAAT
AATGAACAGTTGGAGCAGCACATGGATGTTCATCTGTATACATGTGGAATATGTGGAGCAAAATTTAATT
TGAGGAAAGATATGAGATCACATTATAATGCCAAGCATTTGAAAAGAACCTGCCCAACTTTCTTGTACAA
AGTGGTTGATATCGGTAAGCCTATCCCTAACCCTCTCCTCGGTCTCGATTCTACGTAGTAATGAACTAGT
CCGTAACTTGAAAGTATTTCGATTTCTTGGCTTTATATATCTTGTGGAAAGGACGACGGTAATGCGTGCC
AATCAATGCGACGCGTTAAGTCGACAATCAACCTCTGGATTACAAAATTTGTGAAAGATTGACTGGTATT
CTTAACTATGTTGCTCCTTTTACGCTATGTGGATACGCTGCTTTAATGCCTTTGTATCATGCTATTGCTT
CCCGTATGGCTTTCATTTTCTCCTCCTTGTATAAATCCTGGTTGCTGTCTCTTTATGAGGAGTTGTGGCC
CGTTGTCAGGCAACGTGGCGTGGTGTGCACTGTGTTTGCTGACGCAACCCCCACTGGTTGGGGCATTGCC
ACCACCTGTCAGCTCCTTTCCGGGACTTTCGCTTTCCCCCTCCCTATTGCCACGGCGGAACTCATCGCCG
CCTGCCTTGCCCGCTGCTGGACAGGGGCTCGGCTGTTGGGCACTGACAATTCCGTGGTGTTGTCGGGGAA
ATCATCGTCCTTTCCTTGGCTGCTCGCCTGTGTTGCCACCTGGATTCTGCGCGGGACGTCCTTCTGCTAC
GTCCCTTCGGCCCTCAATCCAGCGGACCTTCCTTCCCGCGGCCTGCTGCCGGCTCTGCGGCCTCTTCCGC
GTCTTCGCCTTCGCCCTCAGACGAGTCGGATCTCCCTTTGGGCCGCCTCCCCGCGTCGACTTTAAGACCA
ATGACTTACAAGGCAGCTGTAGATCTTAGCCACTTTTTAAAAGAAAAGGGGGGACTGGAAGGGCTAATTC
ACTCCCAACGAAGACAAGATCTGCTTTTTGCTTGTACTGGGTCTCTCTGGTTAGACCAGATCTGAGCCTG
GGAGCTCTCTGGCTAACTAGGGAACCCACTGCTTAAGCCTCAATAAAGCTTGCCTTGAGTGCTTCAAGTA
GTGTGTGCCCGTCTGTTGTGTGACTCTGGTAACTAGAGATCCCTCAGACCCTTTTAGTCAGTGTGGAAAA
TCTCTAGCAGTACGTATAGTAGTTCATGTCATCTTATTATTCAGTATTTATAACTTGCAAAGAAATGAAT
ATCAGAGAGTGAGAGGAACTTGTTTATTGCAGCTTATAATGGTTACAAATAAAGCAATAGCATCACAAAT
TTCACAAATAAAGCATTTTTTTCACTGCATTCTAGTTGTGGTTTGTCCAAACTCATCAATGTATCTTATC
ATGTCTGGCTCTAGCTATCCCGCCCCTAACTCCGCCCATCCCGCCCCTAACTCCGCCCAGTTCCGCCCAT
TCTCCGCCCCATGGCTGACTAATTTTTTTTATTTATGCAGAGGCCGAGGCCGCCTCGGCCTCTGAGCTAT
TCCAGAAGTAGTGAGGAGGCTTTTTTGGAGGCCTAGGGACGTACCCAATTCGCCCTATAGTGAGTCGTAT
TACGCGCGCTCACTGGCCGTCGTTTTACAACGTCGTGACTGGGAAAACCCTGGCGTTACCCAACTTAATC
GCCTTGCAGCACATCCCCCTTTCGCCAGCTGGCGTAATAGCGAAGAGGCCCGCACCGATCGCCCTTCCCA
ACAGTTGCGCAGCCTGAATGGCGAATGGG
[124 nt withheld, positions 7940-8063]
C
[91 nt withheld, positions 8065-8155]
A
[49 nt withheld, positions 8157-8205]
CCTTTGACGTTGGAGTCCACGTTCTTT
[37 nt withheld, positions 8233-8269]
ACCCTATCTCGGTCTATTCTTTTGATTTATAAGGGATTTTGCCGATTTCGGCCTATTGGTTAAAAAATGA
GCTGATTTAACAAAAATTTAACGCGAATTTTAACAAAATATTAACGCTTACAATTTAGGTGGCACTTTTC
GGGGAAATGTGCGCGGAACCCCTATTTGTTTATTTTTCTAAATACATTCAAATATGTATCCGCTCATGAG
ACAATAACCCTGATAAATGCTTCAATAATATTGAAAAAGGAAGAGTATGAGTATTCAACATTTCCGTGTC
GCCCTTATTCCCTTTTTTGCGGCATTTTGCCTTCCTGTTTTTGCTCACCCAGAAACGCTGGTGAAAGTAA
AAGATGCTGAAGATCAGTTGGGTGCACGAGTGGGTTACATCGAACTGGATCTCAACAGCGGTAAGATCCT
TGAGAGTTTTCGCCCCGAAGAACGTTTTCCAATGATGAGCACTTTTAAAGTTCTGCTATGTGGCGCGGTA
TTATCCCGTATTGACGCCGGGCAAGAGCAACTCGGTCGCCGCATACACTATTCTCAGAATGACTTGGTTG
AGTACTCACCAGTCACAGAAAAGCATCTTACGGATGGCATGACAGTAAGAGAATTATGCAGTGCTGCCAT
AACCATGAGTGATAACACTGCGGCCAACTTACTTCTGACAACGATCGGAGGACCGAAGGAGCTAACCGCT
TTTTTGCACAACATGGGGGATCATGTAACTCGCCTTGATCGTTGGGAACCGGAGCTGAATGAAGCCATAC
CAAACGACGAGCGTGACACCACGATGCCTGTAGCAATGGCAACAACGTTGCGCAAACTATTAACTGGCGA
ACTACTTACTCTAGCTTCCCGGCAACAATTAATAGACTGGATGGAGGCGGATAAAGTTGCAGGACCACTT
CTGCGCTCGGCCCTTCCGGCTGGCTGGTTTATTGCTGATAAATCTGGAGCCGGTGAGCGTGGGTCTCGCG
GTATCATTGCAGCACTGGGGCCAGATGGTAAGCCCTCCCGTATCGTAGTTATCTACACGACGGGGAGTCA
GGCAACTATGGATGAACGAAATAGACAGATCGCTGAGATAGGTGCCTCACTGATTAAGCATTGGTAACTG
TCAGACCAAGTTTACTCATATATACTTTAGATTGATTTAAAACTTCATTTTTAATTTAAAAGGATCTAGG
TGAAGATCCTTTTTGATAATCTCATGACCAAAATCCCTTAACGTGAGTTTTCGTTCCACTGAGCGTCAGA
CCCCGTAGAAAAGATCAAAGGATCTTCTTGAGATCCTTTTTTTCTGCGCGTAATCTGCTGCTTGCAAACA
AAAAAACCACCGCTACCAGCGGTGGTTTGTTTGCCGGATCAAGAGCTACCAACTCTTTTTCCGAAGGTAA
CTGGCTTCAGCAGAGCGCAGATACCAAATACTGTTCTTCTAGTGTAGCCGTAGTTAGGCCACCACTTCAA
GAACTCTGTAGCACCGCCTACATACCTCGCTCTGCTAATCCTGTTACCAGTGGCTGCTGCCAGTGGCGAT
AAGTCGTGTCTTACCGGGTTGGACTCAAGACGATAGTTACCGGATAAGGCGCAGCGGTCGGGCTGAACGG
GGGGTTCGTGCACACAGCCCAGCTTGGAGCGAACGACCTACACCGAACTGAGATACCTACAGCGTGAGCT
ATGAGAAAGCGCCACGCTTCCCGAAGGGAGAAAGGCGGACAGGTATCCGGTAAGCGGCAGGGTCGGAACA
GGAGAGCGCACGAGGGAGCTTCCAGGGGGAAACGCCTGGTATCTTTATAGTCCTGTCGGGTTTCGCCACC
TCTGACTTGAGCGTCGATTTTTGTGATGCTCGTCAGGGGGGCGGAGCCTATGGAAAAACGCCAGCAACGC
GGCCTTTTTACGGTTCCTGGCCTTTTGCTGGCCTTTTGCTCACATGTTCTTTCCTGCGTTATCCCCTGAT
TCTGTGGATAACCGTATTACCGCCTTTGAGTGAGCTGATACCGCTCGCCGCAGCCGAACGACCGAGCGCA
GCGAGTCAGTGAGCGAGGAAGCGGAAGAGCGCCCAATACGCAAACCGCCTCTCCCCGCGCGTTGGCCGAT
TCATTAATGCAGCTGGCACGACAGGTTTCCCGACTGGAAAGCGGGCAGTGAGCGCAACGCAATTAATGTG
AGTTAGCTCACTCATTAGGCACCCCAGGCTTTACACTTTATGCTTCCGGCTCGTATGTTGTGTGGAATTG
TGAGCGGATAACAATTTCACACAGGAAACAGCTATGACCATGATTACGCCAAGCGCGCAATTAACCCTCA
CTAAAGGGAACAAAAGCTGGAGCTGCAAGC
