>Addgene plasmid #144541 | TFORF3065 | depositor partial sequence | sequence record 285738 | Insert
ATCGATTGATCAACAAGTTTGTACAAAAAAGTTGGCATGGCAAAGCCCAGCCACAGCAGCTATGTCCTTC
AGCAGCTAAACAACCAAAGAGAATGGGGTTTTCTCTGTGACTGCTGTATTGCAATTGATGACATTTACTT
TCAAGCACACAAGGCAGTTCTAGCTGCCTGTAGCTCCTATTTTAGAATGTTTTTCATGAACCATCAGCAT
AGTACTGCACAACTGAATCTCAGCAACATGAAAATTAGTGCAGAATGTTTTGATCTCATTTTGCAGTTTA
TGTATTTAGGAAAAATTATGACAGCTCCCTCCAGTTTTGAGCAGTTTAAAGTGGCAATGAACTACCTACA
GCTATACAATGTTCCTGACTGTTTAGAAGACATCCAGGATGCAGATTGTTCTAGTTCAAAATGTTCCTCT
TCTGCTTCCAGCAAACAGAACAGCAAAATGATATTTGGGGTAAGAATGTATGAAGATACTGTGGCTCGAA
ATGGCAATGAAGCCAACAGGTGGTGTGCAGAGCCAAGTTCAACGGTAAATACACCACATAATAGAGAGGC
TGATGAAGAGTCTTTACAATTAGGTAATTTTCCTGAGCCACTATTTGATGTATGTAAAAAAAGTTCCGTG
TCCAAATTATCTACTCCAAAAGAACGTGTGTCAAGACGCTTTGGGCGGAGTTTTACCTGTGATAGCTGTG
GATTTGGCTTTAGCTGTGAAAAATTATTAGATGAGCATGTGCTAACCTGTACTAACAGACATTTATACCA
AAACACAAGATCTTACCATAGAATAGTAGATATTAGAGATGGAAAAGACAGTAACATCAAAGCTGAATTT
GGTGAAAAAGATTCTTCCAAAACATTTTCTGCACAGACGGACAAATACAGAGGAGACACAAGCCAGGCTG
CTGATGATTCAGCTTCAACCACTGGAAGCAGAAAAAGTAGCACAGTGGAGTCTGAAATAGCAAGCGAAGA
GAAAAGCAGAGCTGCTGAGAGGAAAAGGATTATTATTAAGATGGAGCCAGAAGATATTCCTACAGATGAA
CTGAAAGACTTTAACATTATTAAAGTTACTGATAAAGACTGTAATGAATCCACTGACAATGATGAATTAG
AAGATGAACCTGAAGAGCCATTTTATAGATACTATGTTGAAGAAGATGTCAGCATAAAAAAAAGTGGTAG
GAAAACTCTAAAACCTCGAATGTCAGTAAGTGCTGATGAAAGAGGTGGTTTAGAGAATATGAGGCCCCCT
AACAACAGCAGTCCAGTACAAGAGGATGCTGAAAATGCATCTTGTGAGCTGTGTGGACTTACAATAACCG
AGGAGGACCTGTCATCTCATTACTTAGCCAAACACATTGAAAATATCTGTGCATGTGGTAAATGTGGACA
AATACTTGTAAAGGGTAGGCAGCTTCAGGAACATGCTCAACGATGTGGCGAGCCCCAAGATCTGACCATG
AATGGGTTAGGAAATACTGAGGAGAAAATGGACTTGGAAGAGAATCCTGATGAGCAGTCCGAAATAAGAG
ATATGTTTGTTGAAATGCTGGATGATTTTAGGGACAATCATTACCAGATAAACAGTATCCAAAAAAAGCA
GTTATTTAAACATTCTGCCTGCCCTTTTCGATGTCCTAATTGTGGCCAGCGTTTTGAAACTGAAAATCTA
GTGGTTGAACATATGTCTAGCTGCTTAGATCAAGATATGTTTAAGAGTGCCATCATGGAAGAAAATGAAA
GAGATCACAGACGAAAGCATTTTTGTAATCTGTGTGGAAAAGGATTTTATCAGCGGTGTCACTTAAGAGA
ACACTATACTGTTCATACTAAGGAAAAACAGTTTGTTTGTCAAACATGTGGAAAGCAGTTTTTAAGAGAG
CGTCAGTTGCGACTGCACAATGATATGCACAAAGGCATGGCCAGGTATGTCTGTTCCATTTGTGATCAAG
GAAACTTCAGAAAACATGACCATGTACGGCATATGATTTCTCATTTATCTGCTGGTGAGACTATATGCCA
GGTCTGCTTTCAGATATTCCCAAATAATGAACAGTTGGAGCAGCACATGGATGTTCATCTGTATACATGT
GGAATATGTGGAGCAAAATTTAATTTGAGGAAAGATATGAGATCACATTATAATGCCAAGCATTTGAAAA
GAACCTGCCCAACTTTCTTGTACAAAGTGGTTGATATCGGTAAGCCTATCCCTAACCCTCTCCTCGGTCT
CGATTCTACGTAGTAATGAACTAGTCCGTAACTTGAAAGTATTTCGATTTCTTGGCTTTATATATCTTGT
GGAAAGGACGACGGTAATGCGTGCCAATCAATGCG
