>Addgene plasmid #144541 | TFORF3065 | depositor partial sequence | sequence record 285739 | Barcode
CGGTAATGCGTGCCAATCAATGCG
